Addgene plasmid #61487: miR-451 Trap
Purpose: to knockdown endogenous miR144 levels; lentiviral vector containing 8x copies of bulged trap sequences cloned 3' to GFP under the control of a biPGK promoter
Depositing lab: Curt Civin. Depositing organization: University of Maryland, Baltimore. Publication: MIR144 and MIR451 regulate human erythropoiesis via RAB14. Kim M, Tan YS, Cheng WC, Kingsbury TJ, Heimfeld S, Civin CI. Br J Haematol. 2014 Oct 14. doi: 10.1111/bjh.13164. PubMed 25312678.
Backbone
  Vector backbone: biPGK
  Backbone manufacturer: Naldinin lab, Brown, et al. 2007 PMID 18026085
  Backbone size w/o insert (bp): 9213
  Vector type: Mammalian Expression, Lentiviral
Growth in bacteria
  Bacterial resistance: Ampicillin, 100 μg/mL
  Growth temperature: 37°C
  Growth strain: Stbl3
  Copy number: Unknown
Gene/Insert
  Gene/Insert name: miR-451 Trap (alt name: 8 copies of bulged trap sequences including 1 base deletion and 3 mismatch bases)
  Insert size (bp): 270
  Promoter: bidirectional phosphoglycerate kinase promoter (biPGK)
  Tag / fusion protein: GFP (N terminal on backbone)
  Cloning method: Restriction Enzyme; 5′ cloning site XbaI (not destroyed); 3′ cloning site KpnI (not destroyed)
  Sequencing primers: 5′ biPGK-F (CTGACAATTCCGTGGTGTTGTCGC); 3′ biPGK-R (CCCAGGCTCAGATCTGGTCTAACC)
Terms and licenses: Academic/Nonprofit Terms; Industry Terms: Not Available to Industry
How to cite: miR-451 Trap was a gift from Curt Civin (Addgene plasmid # 61487 ; http://n2t.net/addgene:61487 ; RRID:Addgene_61487)
