[The description below was written by a language model from this plasmid's Addgene catalogue record.]
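Description:
miR-451 Trap is a lentiviral, mammalian-expression plasmid built on the biPGK backbone (about 9.2 kb without insert), a transfer vector organised around a bidirectional phosphoglycerate kinase promoter. It is propagated in bacteria under ampicillin selection. The record gives no feature table, so the origin of replication, LTRs, packaging signal and any other viral elements are not itemised, and it does not say what, if anything, is expressed from the opposite arm of the bidirectional promoter.

The payload is a roughly 270 bp insert cloned between XbaI and KpnI sites, both retained, immediately 3' to the GFP coding sequence carried on the backbone. It consists of eight tandem copies of a "bulged" microRNA target sequence, each differing from perfect complementarity by one deleted base and three mismatches. Placed downstream of GFP, these sites turn the GFP transcript into a decoy, or sponge: the cognate microRNA binds the repeated sites and is titrated away from its natural targets. The central bulge is the standard design feature intended to limit Argonaute-mediated cleavage of the decoy, so that it persists and keeps sequestering the microRNA. GFP also marks transduced cells.

There is an inconsistency in the record. The construct and insert names refer to miR-451, whereas the stated purpose is knockdown of endogenous miR-144. The naming suggests a miR-451 decoy, but the fields alone cannot settle this. The associated work concerns both microRNAs in human erythropoiesis, consistent with use for stable loss-of-function studies in transduced haematopoietic cells.
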