>Addgene plasmid #61487 | miR-451 Trap | depositor partial sequence | sequence record 100164 | sequenced with biPGK-F-seq primer
CGGCCCTCAATCCAGCGGACCTTCCTTTCCCGCGGCCTGCTGCCGGCTCTAGAATTCAACTCAGTAACCA
AACGGTTTTAGAGAACTTAACTCAGTAACCAAACGGTTTAGAGAACTTAAACTCAGTAACCAAACGGTTT
GAACTTAGAGAACTCAGTAACCAAACGGTTTCTTAGAGAACAACTCAGTAACCAAACGGTTTAGAGAACT
TAAACTCAGTAACCAAACGGTTTTAGAGAACTTAACTCAGTAACCAAACGGTTTCTTAGAGAACAACTCA
GTAACCAAACGGTTTACCGGTGAATTCGATATCAAGGGTACCTTTAAGACCAATGACTTACAAGGCAGCT
GTAGATCTTAGCCACTTTTTAAAAGAAAAGGGGGGACTGGAAGGGCTAATTCACTCCCAACGAAGACAAG
ATCTGCTTTTTGCTTGTACTGGGTCTCTCTGGTTAGACCAGATCTGAGCCTGGGAGCTCTCTGGCTAACT
AGGGAACCCACTGCTTAAGCCTCAATAAAGCTTG
