>Addgene plasmid #61487 | miR-451 Trap | addgene partial sequence | sequence record 127424 | biPGK-F  5'-CTGACAATTCCGTGGTGTTGTCGG-3'
GGATTCTGCGCGGGACGTCCTTCTGCCTACGTCCCTTCGGCCCTCAATCCAGCGGACCTTCCTTCCCGCG
GCCTGCTGCCGGCTCTAGAATTCAACTCAGTAACCAAACGGTTTTAGAGAACTTAACTCAGTAACCAAAC
GGTTTAGAGAACTTAAACTCAGTAACCAAACGGTTTGAACTTAGAGAACTCAGTAACCAAACGGTTTCTT
AGAGAACAACTCAGTAACCAAACGGTTTAGAGAACTTAAACTCAGTAACCAAACGGTTTTAGAGAACTTA
ACTCAGTAACCAAACGGTTTCTTAGAGAACAACTCAGTAACCAAACGGTTTACCGGTGAATTCGATATCA
AGGGTACCTTTAAGACCAATGACTTACAAGGCAGCTGTAGATCTTAGCCACTTTTTAAAAGAAAAGGGGG
GACTGGAAGGGCTAATTCACTCCCAACGAAGACAAGATCTGCTTTTTGCTTGTAC
